Addgene plasmid #71320: pTKDP-neo
Purpose: (Empty Backbone) Donor plasmid - kanamycin resistant donor cassette
Depositing lab: Thomas Kuhlman. Depositing organization: University of Illinois at Urbana-Champaign. Publication: An Integrated System for Precise Genome Modification in Escherichia coli. Tas H, Nguyen CT, Patel R, Kim NH, Kuhlman TE. PLoS One. 2015 Sep 2;10(9):e0136963. doi: 10.1371/journal.pone.0136963. eCollection 2015. PONE-D-14-57436 PubMed 26332675.
Backbone
  Vector backbone: pTKDP-neo
  Backbone manufacturer: Thomas Kuhlman
  Backbone size (bp): 5846
  Vector type: Bacterial Expression, Synthetic Biology
  Selectable markers: Neomycin (select with G418)
Growth in bacteria
  Bacterial resistance: Ampicillin, 100 μg/mL
  Growth temperature: 37°C
  Growth strain: DH5alpha
  Copy number: Low Copy
Gene/Insert
  Cloning method: Restriction Enzyme
Terms and licenses: Academic/Nonprofit Terms; Industry Terms: Not Available to Industry
How to cite: pTKDP-neo was a gift from Thomas Kuhlman (Addgene plasmid # 71320 ; http://n2t.net/addgene:71320 ; RRID:Addgene_71320)
