[The description below was written by a language model from this plasmid's Addgene catalogue record and pLannotate feature annotations shown in this document.]
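Description:
pTKDP-neo is a 5,846 bp empty donor plasmid from an integrated toolkit for precise genome modification in Escherichia coli, catalogued as a bacterial expression and synthetic biology vector. It replicates from a ColE1/pMB1-type origin. The backbone also carries the rop gene, which holds copy number down and is consistent with the record's low-copy designation. Remnants of the pBR322 mobilization region (bom and an mbeC fragment) are also annotated. The plasmid itself is maintained with ampicillin through a β-lactamase gene driven by its native bla promoter.

The payload is a removable kanamycin/neomycin resistance cassette. A Tn5 aminoglycoside phosphotransferase (NeoR/KanR) sits downstream of tandem promoters, the mouse PGK promoter and the synthetic bacterial EM7 promoter. EM7 drives the kanamycin resistance relevant in E. coli, while the PGK element accounts for the catalogue's G418 listing. The cassette is bracketed by two minimal FRT sites in the same orientation, so FLP recombinase can excise the marker after it has been placed in a target locus. A fragment of the pBluescript multiple cloning site lies immediately beside the first FRT, which fits the restriction-enzyme cloning route given for adding sequences to be delivered with the cassette.

Outside the cassette, the backbone contains Bacillus subtilis sacB with its own promoter region, inserted within the bom sequence. The levansucrase it encodes makes cells sucrose-sensitive, providing counter-selection that can be used against cells retaining the donor plasmid. The record does not detail the integration mechanism, homology arms or any nuclease recognition sites, and none are annotated in the feature table.
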