Features (pLannotate 1.2.2; 15 found; start..end, strand, type, name):
     45..99      -  misc_feature   MCS (fragment): pBluescript multiple cloning site
    100..133     +  protein_bind   FRT (minimal): supports FLP-mediated excision but not integration (Turan and Bode, 2011) FLP recombinase from the Saccharomyces cerevisiae 2μ plasmid
    197..696     +  promoter       PGK promoter: mouse phosphoglycerate kinase 1 promoter
    708..755     +  promoter       EM7 promoter: synthetic bacterial promoter&nbsp
    774..1577    +  CDS            NeoR/KanR: aminoglycoside phosphotransferase from Tn5; aph(3')-II (or nptII); confers resistance to neomycin, kanamycin, and G418 (Geneticin®)
   1608..1641    +  protein_bind   FRT (minimal): supports FLP-mediated excision but not integration (Turan and Bode, 2011) FLP recombinase from the Saccharomyces cerevisiae 2μ plasmid
   1771..1881    -  CDS            mbeC (fragment): MBEC_ECOLX - Experimental evidence at protein level: Swiss-Prot protein existence level 1. Required for efficient mobilization of ColE1 plasmid and is thus essential to promote the specific transfer of the plasmid during conjugation. Probably functions by inducing DNA bending, helping the MbeA relaxase to melt the DNA around the nic site and cleave the phosphodiester bond. Binds specifically double-stranded DNA (dsDNA) containing the ColE1 oriT but does not recognize the inverted repeat (IR). From Escherichia coli.
   1922..2113    +  CDS            rop: Rop protein, which maintains plasmids at low copy number; rop
   2215..2307    +  misc_feature   bom (fragment): basis of mobility region from pBR322
   2308..2435    +  promoter       sacB promoter (fragment): sacR; sacB promoter and control region
   2436..3857    +  CDS            SacB: secreted levansucrase that renders bacterial growth sensitive to sucrose; Bacillus subtilis sacB; negative selection marker
   3858..3911    +  misc_feature   bom (fragment): basis of mobility region from pBR322
   4097..4685    -  rep_origin     ori: high-copy-number ColE1/pMB1/pBR322/pUC origin of replication
   4856..5716    -  CDS            AmpR: β-lactamase; bla; confers resistance to ampicillin, carbenicillin, and related antibiotics
   5717..5821    -  promoter       AmpR promoter: bla
>Addgene plasmid #71320 | pTKDP-neo | depositor full sequence | sequence record 128203 | pTKDP-neo sequence 5846 bps
TAGGGATAACAGGGTAATTACGGCCCCAAGGTCCAAACGGTGAAGGTACCGGGCCCCCCCTCGAGGTCGA
CGGTATCGATAAGCTTGATATCGAATTCCGAAGTTCCTATTCTCTAGAAAGTATAGGAACTTCAGGTCTG
AAGAGGAGTTTACGTCCAGCCAAGCTAGCTTGGCTGCAGGTCGTCGAAATTCTACCGGGTAGGGGAGGCG
CTTTTCCCAAGGCAGTCTGGAGCATGCGCTTTAGCAGCCCCGCTGGGCACTTGGCGCTACACAAGTGGCC
TCTGGCCTCGCACACATTCCACATCCACCGGTAGGCGCCAACCGGCTCCGTTCTTTGGTGGCCCCTTCGC
GCCACCTTCTACTCCTCCCCTAGTCAGGAAGTTCCCCCCCGCCCCGCAGCTCGCGTCGTGCAGGACGTGA
CAAATGGAAGTAGCACGTCTCACTAGTCTCGTGCAGATGGACAGCACCGCTGAGCAATGGAAGCGGGTAG
GCCTTTGGGGCAGCGGCCAATAGCAGCTTTGCTCCTTCGCTTTCTGGGCTCAGAGGCTGGGAAGGGGTGG
GTCCGGGGGCGGGCTCAGGGGCGGGCTCAGGGGCGGGGCGGGCGCCCGAAGGTCCTCCGGAGGCCCGGCA
TTCTGCACGCTTCAAAAGCGCACGTCTGCCGCGCTGTTCTCCTCTTCCTCATCTCCGGGCCTTTCGACCT
GCAGCCTGTTGACAATTAATCATCGGCATAGTATATCGGCATAGTATAATACGACAAGGTGAGGAACTAA
ACCATGGGATCGGCCATTGAACAAGATGGATTGCACGCAGGTTCTCCGGCCGCTTGGGTGGAGAGGCTAT
TCGGCTATGACTGGGCACAACAGACAATCGGCTGCTCTGATGCCGCCGTGTTCCGGCTGTCAGCGCAGGG
GCGCCCGGTTCTTTTTGTCAAGACCGACCTGTCCGGTGCCCTGAATGAACTGCAGGACGAGGCAGCGCGG
CTATCGTGGCTGGCCACGACGGGCGTTCCTTGCGCAGCTGTGCTCGACGTTGTCACTGAAGCGGGAAGGG
ACTGGCTGCTATTGGGCGAAGTGCCGGGGCAGGATCTCCTGTCATCTCACCTTGCTCCTGCCGAGAAAGT
ATCCATCATGGCTGATGCAATGCGGCGGCTGCATACGCTTGATCCGGCTACCTGCCCATTCGACCACCAA
GCGAAACATCGCATCGAGCGAGCACGTACTCGGATGGAAGCCGGTCTTGTCGATCAGGATGATCTGGACG
AAGAGCATCAGGGGCTCGCGCCAGCCGAACTGTTCGCCAGGCTCAAGGCGCGCATGCCCGACGGCGATGA
TCTCGTCGTGACCCATGGCGATGCCTGCTTGCCGAATATCATGGTGGAAAATGGCCGCTTTTCTGGATTC
ATCGACTGTGGCCGGCTGGGTGTGGCGGACCGCTATCAGGACATAGCGTTGGCTACCCGTGATATTGCTG
AAGAGCTTGGCGGCGAATGGGCTGACCGCTTCCTCGTGCTTTACGGTATCGCCGCTCCCGATTCGCAGCG
CATCGCCTTCTATCGCCTTCTTGACGAGTTCTTCTGAGGGGATCAATTCTCTAGAGCTCGCTGATCAGAA
GTTCCTATTCTCTAGAAAGTATAGGAACTTCGATGGCGCCTCATCCCTGAAGCCAATAGGGATAACAGGG
TAATGCAGGATGCTGCTGGCTACCCTGTGGAACACCTACATCTGTATTAACGAAGCGCTGGCATTGACCC
TGAGTGATTTTTCTCTGGTCCCGCCGCATCCATACCGCCAGTTGTTTACCCTCACAACGTTCCAGTAACC
GGGCATGTTCATCATCAGTAACCCGTATCGTGAGCATCCTCTCTCGTTTCATCGGTATCATTACCCCCAT
GAACAGAAATCCCCCTTACACGGAGGCATCAGTGACCAAACAGGAAAAAACCGCCCTTAACATGGCCCGC
TTTATCAGAAGCCAGACATTAACGCTTCTGGAGAAACTCAACGAGCTGGACGCGGATGAACAGGCAGACA
TCTGTGAATCGCTTCACGACCACGCTGATGAGCTTTACCGCAGCTGCCTCGCGCGTTTCGGTGATGACGG
TGAAAACCTCTGACACATGCAGCTCCCGGAGACGGTCACAGCTTGTCTGTAAGCGGATGCCGGGAGCAGA
CAAGCCCGTCAGGGCGCGTCAGCGGGTGTTGGCGGGTGTCGGGGCGCAGCCATGACCCAGTCACGTAGCG
ATAGCGGAGTGTATACTGGCTTAACTATGCGGCATCAGAGCAGATTGTACTGAGAGTGCACCATATGTAC
TTTGGCGTCACCCCTTACATATTTTAGGTCTTTTTTTATTGTGCGTAACTAACTTGCCATCTTCAAACAG
GAGGGCTGGAAGAAGCAGACCGCTAACACAGTACATAAAAAAGGAGACATGAACGATGAACATCAAAAAG
TTTGCAAAACAAGCAACAGTATTAACCTTTACTACCGCACTGCTGGCAGGAGGCGCAACTCAAGCGTTTG
CGAAAGAAACGAACCAAAAGCCATATAAGGAAACATACGGCATTTCCCATATTACACGCCATGATATGCT
GCAAATCCCTGAACAGCAAAAAAATGAAAAATATCAAGTTCCTGAATTCGATTCGTCCACAATTAAAAAT
ATCTCTTCTGCAAAAGGCCTGGACGTTTGGGACAGCTGGCCATTACAAAACGCTGACGGCACTGTCGCAA
ACTATCACGGCTACCACATCGTCTTTGCATTAGCCGGAGATCCTAAAAATGCGGATGACACATCGATTTA
CATGTTCTATCAAAAAGTCGGCGAAACTTCTATTGACAGCTGGAAAAACGCTGGCCGCGTCTTTAAAGAC
AGCGACAAATTCGATGCAAATGATTCTATCCTAAAAGACCAAACACAAGAATGGTCAGGTTCAGCCACAT
TTACATCTGACGGAAAAATCCGTTTATTCTACACTGATTTCTCCGGTAAACATTACGGCAAACAAACACT
GACAACTGCACAAGTTAACGTATCAGCATCAGACAGCTCTTTGAACATCAACGGTGTAGAGGATTATAAA
TCAATCTTTGACGGTGACGGAAAAACGTATCAAAATGTACAGCAGTTCATCGATGAAGGCAACTACAGCT
CAGGCGACAACCATACGCTGAGAGATCCTCACTACGTAGAAGATAAAGGCCACAAATACTTAGTATTTGA
AGCAAACACTGGAACTGAAGATGGCTACCAAGGCGAAGAATCTTTATTTAACAAAGCATACTATGGCAAA
AGCACATCATTCTTCCGTCAAGAAAGTCAAAAACTTCTGCAAAGCGATAAAAAACGCACGGCTGAGTTAG
CAAACGGCGCTCTCGGTATGATTGAGCTAAACGATGATTACACACTGAAAAAAGTGATGAAACCGCTGAT
TGCATCTAACACAGTAACAGATGAAATTGAACGCGCGAACGTCTTTAAAATGAACGGCAAATGGTACCTG
TTCACTGACTCCCGCGGATCAAAAATGACGATTGACGGCATTACGTCTAACGATATTTACATGCTTGGTT
ATGTTTCTAATTCTTTAACTGGCCCATACAAGCCGCTGAACAAAACTGGCCTTGTGTTAAAAATGGATCT
TGATCCTAACGATGTAACCTTTACTTACTCACACTTCGCTGTACCTCAAGCGAAAGGAAACAATGTCGTG
ATTACAAGCTATATGACAAACAGAGGATTCTACGCAGACAAACAATCAACGTTTGCGCCAAGCTTCCTGC
TGAACATCAAAGGCAAGAAAACATCTGTTGTCAAAGACAGCATCCTTGAACAAGGACAATTAACAGTTAA
CAAATAACATATGCGGTGTGAAATACCGCACAGATGCGTAAGGAGAAAATACCGCATCAGGCGCTCTTCC
GCTTCCTCGCTCACTGACTCGCTGCGCTCGGTCGTTCGGCTGCGGCGAGCGGTATCAGCTCACTCAAAGG
CGGTAATACGGTTATCCACAGAATCAGGGGATAACGCAGGAAAGAACATGTGAGCAAAAGGCCAGCAAAA
GGCCAGGAACCGTAAAAAGGCCGCGTTGCTGGCGTTTTTCCATAGGCTCCGCCCCCCTGACGAGCATCAC
AAAAATCGACGCTCAAGTCAGAGGTGGCGAAACCCGACAGGACTATAAAGATACCAGGCGTTTCCCCCTG
GAAGCTCCCTCGTGCGCTCTCCTGTTCCGACCCTGCCGCTTACCGGATACCTGTCCGCCTTTCTCCCTTC
GGGAAGCGTGGCGCTTTCTCATAGCTCACGCTGTAGGTATCTCAGTTCGGTGTAGGTCGTTCGCTCCAAG
CTGGGCTGTGTGCACGAACCCCCCGTTCAGCCCGACCGCTGCGCCTTATCCGGTAACTATCGTCTTGAGT
CCAACCCGGTAAGACACGACTTATCGCCACTGGCAGCAGCCACTGGTAACAGGATTAGCAGAGCGAGGTA
TGTAGGCGGTGCTACAGAGTTCTTGAAGTGGTGGCCTAACTACGGCTACACTAGAAGGACAGTATTTGGT
ATCTGCGCTCTGCTGAAGCCAGTTACCTTCGGAAAAAGAGTTGGTAGCTCTTGATCCGGCAAACAAACCA
CCGCTGGTAGCGGTGGTTTTTTTGTTTGCAAGCAGCAGATTACGCGCAGAAAAAAAGGATCTCAAGAAGA
TCCTTTGATCTTTTCTACGGGGTCTGACGCTCAGTGGAACGAAAACTCACGTTAAGGGATTTTGGTCATG
AGATTATCAAAAAGGATCTTCACCTAGATCCTTTTAAATTAAAAATGAAGTTTTAAATCAATCTAAAGTA
TATATGAGTAAACTTGGTCTGACAGTTACCAATGCTTAATCAGTGAGGCACCTATCTCAGCGATCTGTCT
ATTTCGTTCATCCATAGTTGCCTGACTCCCCGTCGTGTAGATAACTACGATACGGGAGGGCTTACCATCT
GGCCCCAGTGCTGCAATGATACCGCGAGACCCACGCTCACCGGCTCCAGATTTATCAGCAATAAACCAGC
CAGCCGGAAGGGCCGAGCGCAGAAGTGGTCCTGCAACTTTATCCGCCTCCATCCAGTCTATTAATTGTTG
CCGGGAAGCTAGAGTAAGTAGTTCGCCAGTTAATAGTTTGCGCAACGTTGTTGCCATTGCTGCAGGCATC
GTGGTGTCACGCTCGTCGTTTGGTATGGCTTCATTCAGCTCCGGTTCCCAACGATCAAGGCGAGTTACAT
GATCCCCCATGTTGTGCAAAAAAGCGGTTAGCTCCTTCGGTCCTCCGATCGTTGTCAGAAGTAAGTTGGC
CGCAGTGTTATCACTCATGGTTATGGCAGCACTGCATAATTCTCTTACTGTCATGCCATCCGTAAGATGC
TTTTCTGTGACTGGTGAGTACTCAACCAAGTCATTCTGAGAATAGTGTATGCGGCGACCGAGTTGCTCTT
GCCCGGCGTCAACACGGGATAATACCGCGCCACATAGCAGAACTTTAAAAGTGCTCATCATTGGAAAACG
TTCTTCGGGGCGAAAACTCTCAAGGATCTTACCGCTGTTGAGATCCAGTTCGATGTAACCCACTCGTGCA
CCCAACTGATCTTCAGCATCTTTTACTTTCACCAGCGTTTCTGGGTGAGCAAAAACAGGAAGGCAAAATG
CCGCAAAAAAGGGAATAAGGGCGACACGGAAATGTTGAATACTCATACTCTTCCTTTTTCAATATTATTG
AAGCATTTATCAGGGTTATTGTCTCATGAGCGGATACATATTTGAATGTATTTAGAAAAATAAACAAATA
GGGGTTCCGCGCACATTTCCCCGAAAAGTGCCACCT
