>Addgene plasmid #71320 | pTKDP-neo | addgene partial sequence | sequence record 132287 | mPGK-F 5'-cattctgcacgcttcaaaag-3'
ACCTGCAGCCTGTTGACAATTAATCATCGGCATAGTATATCGGCATAGTATAATACGACAAGGTGAGGAA
CTAAACCATGGGATCGGCCATTGAACAAGATGGATTGCACGCAGGTTCTCCGGCCGCTTGGGTGGAGAGG
CTATTCGGCTATGACTGGGCACAACAGACAATCGGCTGCTCTGATGCCGCCGTGTTCCGGCTGTCAGCGC
AGGGGCGCCCGGTTCTTTTTGTCAAGACCGACCTGTCCGGTGCCCTGAATGAACTGCAGGACGAGGCAGC
GCGGCTATCGTGGCTGGCCACGACGGGCGTTCCTTGCGCAGCTGTGCTCGACGTTGTCACTGAAGCGGGA
AGGGACTGGCTGCTATTGGGCGAAGTGCCGGGGCAGGATCTCCTGTCATCTCACCTTGCTCCTGCCGAGA
AAGTATCCATCATGGCTGATGCAATGCGGCGGCTGCATACGCTTGATCCGGCTACCTGCCCATTCGACCA
CCAAGCGAAACATCGCATCGAGCGAGCACGTACTCGGATGGAAGCCGGTCTTGTCGATCAGGATGATCTG
GACGAAGAGCATCAGGGGCTCGCGCCAGCCGAACTGTTCGCCAGGCTCAAGGCGCGCATGCCCGACGGCG
ATGATCTCGTCGTGACCCATGGCGATGCCTGCTTGCCGAATATCATGGTG
