>Addgene plasmid #71320 | pTKDP-neo | addgene partial sequence | sequence record 132289 | MSCV-rev 5'-CAGCGGGGCTGCTAAAGCGCATGC-3'
CAGCCAAGCTAGCTTGGCTGGACGTAAACTCCTCTTCAGACCTGAAGTTCCTATACTTTCTAGAGAATAG
GAACTTCGGAATTCGATATCAAGCTTATCGATACCGTCGACCTCGAGGGGGGGCCCGGTACCTTCACCGT
TTGGACCTTGGGGCCGTAATTACCCTGTTATCCCTAAGGTGGCACTTTTCGGGGAAATGTGCGCGGAACC
CCTATTTGTTTATTTTTCTAAATACATTCAAATATGTATCCGCTCATGAGACAATAACCCTGATAAATGC
TTCAATAATATTGAAAAAGGAAGAGTATGAGTATTCAACATTTCCGTGTCGCCCTTATTCCCTTTTTTGC
GGCATTTTGCCTTCCTGTTTTTGCTCACCCAGAAACGCTGGTGAAAGTAAAAGATGCTGAAGATCANTTG
GGTGCACGAGTGGGTTACATCGAACTGGATCTCAACAGCGGTAAGATCCTTGAGAGTTTTCGCCCCGAAG
AACGTTTTCCAATGATGAGCACTTTTAAAGTTCTGCTATGTGGCGCGGTATTATCCCGTGTTGACGCCGG
GCAAGAGCAACTCGGTCGCCGCATACACTATTCTCAGAATGACTTGGTTGAGT
